Addgene plasmid #250915: hsp70I: cPla-mKate2-P2A-EGFP-KDEL
Purpose: Dual color expression of mKate2 tagged zebrafish cPla2 and ER markers (EGFP-KDEL) in zebrafish live tissue after heat shock
Depositing lab: Philipp Niethammer. Depositing organization: Memorial Sloan-Kettering Cancer Center. Publication: Endoplasmic reticulum disruption stimulates nuclear membrane mechanotransduction. Shen Z, Gelashvili Z, Niethammer P. Nat Cell Biol. 2025 Dec 9. doi: 10.1038/s41556-025-01820-9. PubMed 41366519.
Backbone
  Vector backbone: pCB59
  Backbone size w/o insert (bp): 7529
  Total vector size (bp): 11566
  Vector type: D.rerio (zebrafish)
  Selectable markers: CRYBB1 (beta-crystallin B1):mKate2
Growth in bacteria
  Bacterial resistance: Ampicillin, 100 μg/mL
  Growth temperature: 37°C
  Growth strain: DH5alpha
  Copy number: High Copy
Gene/Insert
  Gene/Insert name: cPla2-mKate2-P2A-EGFP-KDEL (alt names: phospholipase A2, group IVAa; cPla2)
  Species: D. rerio (zebrafish)
  Insert size (bp): 7368
  Entrez Gene: pla2g4aa (a.k.a. PLA2G4A, cpla2, pla2g4)
  Promoter: hsp70i
  Tag / fusion protein: mKate2 on cPla2 (C terminal on insert); KDEL on EGFP (C terminal on insert)
  Cloning method: Gateway Cloning
  Sequencing primers: 5′ CAAGTTTgtacaaaaaagcag (ATTB1); 3′ caactatgtataataaagttg (ATTB3)
Terms and licenses: Academic/Nonprofit Terms; Industry Terms: Not Available to Industry
How to cite: hsp70I: cPla-mKate2-P2A-EGFP-KDEL was a gift from Philipp Niethammer (Addgene plasmid # 250915 ; http://n2t.net/addgene:250915 ; RRID:Addgene_250915)
