[The description below was written by a language model from this plasmid's Addgene catalogue record and pLannotate feature annotations shown in this document.]
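Description:
hsp70I: cPla-mKate2-P2A-EGFP-KDEL is a zebrafish transgenesis/expression plasmid of about 11.6 kb, assembled by multisite Gateway cloning into the pCB59 backbone. In E. coli it is maintained through a high-copy ColE1/pUC-type origin and selected with ampicillin (AmpR/β-lactamase). The backbone also retains pBluescript-derived remnants, including lac promoter/operator elements, a T3 promoter and a partial M13 origin. A short fragment matching medaka tyrosinase is also annotated. This could reflect Tol2 transposon arm sequence, but the record does not name any transposon elements.

The payload sits between Gateway recombination scars. The region between attB4 and attB1 is not annotated, but it corresponds in position to the hsp70l heat-shock promoter listed in the catalogue entry. Downstream of attB1 is the zebrafish cytosolic phospholipase A2 coding sequence (pla2g4aa, cPla2), fused at its C terminus to the red fluorescent protein mKate2. After attB2 come a P2A ribosome-skipping peptide and EGFP carrying a C-terminal KDEL ER-retention motif, followed by an SV40 polyadenylation signal. A single heat-inducible transcript therefore yields two separate proteins: red cPla2-mKate2 and a green ER marker.

A second, independent mKate2 coding sequence corresponds to the recorded beta-crystallin B1:mKate2 marker, which gives red lens fluorescence for identifying transgenic fish. A lox2272 site lies upstream of it. The crystallin promoter itself is not annotated.

According to the record, the construct is used for dual-colour live imaging of cPla2 and the ER in zebrafish tissue after heat shock.
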