Features (pLannotate 1.2.2; 27 found; start..end, strand, type, name):
     37..57      +  protein_bind   attB4: mutant version of attB; core recombination site for the Gateway® BP reaction BP Clonase™
   1578..1598    +  protein_bind   attB1: mutant version of attB; core recombination site for the Gateway® BP reaction BP Clonase™
   1624..3846    +  CDS            pla2g4a: PA24A_DANRE - Also known as cpla2, pla2g4. Experimental evidence at transcript level: Swiss-Prot protein existence level 2. Selectively hydrolyzes arachidonyl phospholipids in the sn-2 position releasing arachidonic acid. Together with its lysophospholipid activity, it is implicated in the initiation of the inflammatory response. From Danio rerio (Zebrafish) (Brachydanio rerio).
   3874..4578    +  CDS            mKate2: mKate2 is a basic (constitutively fluorescent) red fluorescent protein published in 2009, derived from Entacmaea quadricolor. It is reported to be a rapidly-maturing monomer with moderate acid sensitivity.
   4592..4612    -  protein_bind   attB2: mutant version of attB; core recombination site for the Gateway® BP reaction BP Clonase™
   4624..4676    +  CDS            P2A (fragment): 2A peptide from porcine teschovirus-1 polyprotein Eukaryotic ribosomes fail to insert a peptide bond between the Gly and Pro residues, yielding separate polypeptides.
   4737..5452    +  CDS            EGFP (fragment): the original enhanced GFP (Yang et al., 1996) mammalian codon-optimized
   5452..5480    +  misc_feature   MCS (fragment): multiple cloning site
   5503..5528    +  misc_feature   MCS (fragment): multiple cloning site
   5537..5554    -  promoter       T7 promoter (fragment): promoter for bacteriophage T7 RNA polymerase
   5559..5693    -  polyA_signal   SV40 poly(A) signal: SV40 polyadenylation signal
   5780..5800    +  CDS            lacZα (fragment): LacZα fragment of β-galactosidase; lacZ fragment
   5816..5950    -  polyA_signal   SV40 poly(A) signal: SV40 polyadenylation signal
   5973..6056    -  CDS            large T antigen (fragment): large T antigen from SV40 (simian virus 40)
   6721..6754    +  protein_bind   lox2272: Cre-mediated recombination occurs in the 8-bp core sequence (GGATACTT). lox2272 sites are compatible with each other, but incompatible with loxP or loxN sites (Lee and Saito, 1988). Cre recombinase
   6913..7611    +  CDS            mKate2: monomeric far-red fluorescent protein (Shcherbo et al., 2009) mammalian codon-optimized
   8168..8208    -  misc_feature   MCS (fragment): pBluescript multiple cloning site
   8221..8239    -  promoter       T3 promoter: promoter for bacteriophage T3 RNA polymerase
   8282..8304    -  protein_bind   lac operator (fragment): The lac repressor binds to the lac operator to inhibit transcription in E. coli. This inhibition can be relieved by adding lactose or isopropyl-β-D-thiogalactopyranoside (IPTG). lac repressor encoded by lacI
   8308..8338    -  promoter       lac promoter: promoter for the E. coli lac operon
   8353..8374    -  protein_bind   CAP binding site: CAP binding activates transcription in the presence of cAMP. E. coli catabolite activator protein
   8387..8479    -  CDS            lacI (fragment): lac repressor; lacI; The lac repressor binds to the lac operator to inhibit transcription in E. coli. This inhibition can be relieved by adding lactose or isopropyl-β-D-thiogalactopyranoside (IPTG).
   8662..9250    -  rep_origin     ori: high-copy-number ColE1/pMB1/pBR322/pUC origin of replication
   9421..10281   -  CDS            AmpR: β-lactamase; bla; confers resistance to ampicillin, carbenicillin, and related antibiotics
  10282..10386   -  promoter       AmpR promoter: bla
  10412..10737   -  rep_origin     M13 ori (fragment) (sequence partly withheld): M13 bacteriophage origin of replication; arrow indicates direction of (+) strand synthesis
  10740..11024   +  CDS            tyr (fragment): TYRO_ORYLA - Also known as tyro. Experimental evidence at transcript level: Swiss-Prot protein existence level 2. This is a copper-containing oxidase that functions in the formation of pigments such as melanins and other polyphenolic compounds. From Oryzias latipes (Japanese rice fish) (Japanese killifish).
>Addgene plasmid #250915 | hsp70I: cPla-mKate2-P2A-EGFP-KDEL | addgene full sequence | sequence record 498646 | Addgene NGS Result
CAGGAAACAGCTATGACCATGATTACGCCAAGCTATCAACTTTGTATAGAAAAGTTGCTTCAGGGGTGTC
GCTTGGTTATTTCCAAAAATCAAATTAATTTTATTAAACTATTAGAACGAGCATGTTTTGTCTATATGCT
ACAGAAGATAAAAAATAATAGGAGTTAACAGTTATAAAACAACACACTTTGTTTCTATTGATTGTTGACC
ACACTGGGGTCTCATTAAGTTAGATTAAAGACACACTAACTGGGTCAAAAGCAGCAGATTGATTTCATAG
CACCAGGGTAAACTTTCTAACACTTTTACGGCAATCATATACATTAAAATTAAATACAGACCACGACTGA
ACAAGGAGGATGATCTCCAATATTAAACAAAGAGACTTGTGCCTATTTCTCTGAGGGTAAACATGACCTC
TCAAGTTAGCAAGTTGGTTTTAACACTACAAAAATAGTTAAGACTGCAATCCCAGAATAAAGTATTGGTT
TTAACCAATCAATATAGTACAGTAAACATCCATTTGTTTTGTTGAAACGTTAAACAAATCTGACCAAAGC
TATTAGCTTATATAAAACAGGTTTGCCTTCTATGTAGCTGAAAACACCACAGGCCCGATTTTGCTACTGT
GTAAAACATTTCAGCAAGATTTTTTTATTGCATTTTTTTTTACTGAATCGTTCAAACATTTTATCATTTT
AGTTTGTTCATTCATTGCAACTGGAAAAACAACACATCACACAACCGCACATATTTCAGCAATAAGTACA
ATAAAACACTCAAATAAAAAAAACATTTTAAATCTCTTTGTATTTTTGACCGCTGTTTCGCGTAATTTCA
CGGTAAAACTCTGGAAATCTCCACTACATTCCTCTCAGCGGCTCCTCTCAATGACAGCTGAAGAAGTGAC
GCGGCTGCCTGCTGTGTTTTGATTGGTCGAATTCACTGGAGGCTTCCAGAACAGTGTAGAGTCTGAACGG
GTGCGCGCTCTGCTGTATTTAAAGGGCGAAAGAGAGACCGCAGAGAAACTCAACCGAAGAGAAGCGACTT
GACAAAGAAGAAAAGAGCAGCCTGACAGGACTTTTTCCCCGACGAGGTGTTTATTCGCTCTATTTAAGAA
TCTACTGTAAGGTAAGTCTCAATATATTGTACTCTATTGGCTAATCAGAATTATATAGAGATTATATGTA
CTTAATGTCAAAAAATCAACTTTGTATATGTAATCTTTTTACATGTGGACTGCCTATGTTCATCTTATTT
TAGGTCTACTAGAAAATTATATTTCCCGTTTTCACAATAAGGATTTTTAAAAAAAGCAATGAACAGACGG
GCATTTACTTTATGTTGCTGACATTATTTTATATGAGCATAATAACCATAAATACTAGCAAATGTCCTAA
ATGAATTTGTGTTAATGTTGTCTACAAAAGAAAATTAGCGTTTTACTTGTACAACTAATAATAACTTGGT
TATTAAGAGAATTTCACTTGTTGACTAGAAAAATCCTTTCATAATGAAACAATTGCACCATAAATTGTAT
AAATATAAAATTAATTCTAATTGTTTTTTTTTCCTGCCAAGTTTGTACAAAAAAGCAGGCTGGACGGATC
TATCGATGCCACAATGTCCAACATTATAGTTGAGCATCAGTATTCTCATAGACTGAAATTGACTGTGGTG
AGAGCTGAAAATGTAACTAAAGGAGCATTTGGGGATTTATTGGACACCCCGGACCCTTATGTTGAGCTGT
CAGTGCCAACCACACCAGAGTCAAGAAAACGAACCCGCCACATTAACAATGACATTAACCCCAAGTGGAA
CGAGACCTTTGAGTTCATATTGGATCCCAATCAATCCAATGTTTTGGAGGTGACACTGATGGATGCCAAT
TATGTCATGGATGAAACTCTTGGCACAGCAAAATATTCCCTCTCAAAACTCAAAGTGGCACAAATGGAGC
ATGTGACCCTCTCTATCGGCAAGACAACCAAAGTGTTCCTCGACTTGCTCTTGGAAGTTTGCGCATCCAC
AGACCTGCGCTTCAGCATGACACTGTGTGATCAAGAGAAGCTGTTCATGCAGACACGCAGAGACAGGGTC
ATGCTCAGCATAAAGAAGCTTCTTAAAATGGAAAACCCTCGTTTCCTTCCATCCTCACCAAGAGAGGTTC
CCACCATCGCTATTCTGGGCTCTGGAGGAGGTTTTCGTGCAATGGTGGGCTTCTCTGGTGTGATGAAGGC
TTTGTATGAATCTGGCGTGTTTGACTGTGCAACATATGTGGCAGGACTTTCAGGATCAACATGGTATATG
TCTATGCTGTACTCTCATCCAGAGTTTCCTGCTAAAGGCCCAGGCGACATTAATAAAGAGCTCATGAACA
GAGTCAGTAATAACCCACTCAAACTGCTCCTGCCCCAAAACATCAACCGCTACGTCAAAGCACTGTGGAA
GAAGAAATCTGCTGGACAGCCGGTCACCTTCACTGACATCTTCGGGATGTTGATAGGAGAGACGCTTATT
CCAGGGAGAATGAACATTAAGCTGAGCTCATTGAAAGGGAAAATTAATGAAGGTCAGAGCCCTCTTCCTC
TCTTCACCTGTCTGCACGTCAAACCTGACGTCTCTGAGCTCATGTTTGCAGATTGGGTGGAGTTCAGCCC
TTATGAAATTGGCATGGCCAAATATGGCACCTTCATGTCTCCTGGGCTGTTTGGCAGCAAATTCTTCATG
GGAAGTGTTGTGAAACAATATGAGGAAAACCCCTTACATTTCCTGATGGGTGTGTGGGGAAGTGCTTTTT
CCATCCTCTTTAACCGGGTTTTGGGTGTGAAGGAGACGACCAGCAGTAGCACTATGGAGGAGGAGCTGGA
GCAAATTAAACCAGAGCACATTGTGGGTGACGATTCTGCTGATAACGAGGAGGAAACTCAAAGAGGAGGC
ACAGAGTCTGCAGATGCAGAGGACGAGCGCCAGCGTCATGCCCAGGCCAGCTGGGTACAGCGCATGTTGA
CCTCCATCATGGGCGACACCACTCTGTTCACCACTCGTGAGGGCCGCGCAGGCAAAGTGCACAACTTCAT
GCTGGGACTGAACCTGAACTCAACCCTGCCCTTCTCTCCCTTCAGCGGCATCACACACCAGACCTCGCTG
GAGGAGGAAGTGGACGCTGTTACTGATCCGGATGAGTTTGAGCGAATCTATGAGCCTCTGGATGTGAAGA
GCAAGAAAATCCATGTGGTGGACAGTGGCTTGACCTTTAACCTGCCCTACCCTCTCATTCTGCGGTGTCA
GAGAGGAGTCGACCTGATTATTTCATTCGACTTCTCAGCCCGACCCAGTGACTCCAGCCCACCGTTCAAA
GAGTTACTGCTGGCTGAAAAATGGGCCCGTATGAATAAGCTGCCCTTCCCGAAGATTGATTCGAAAGTAT
TCGACAGAGAGGGTCTAAAAGAGTGCTATGTGTTCAAGCCTGCTAAAGGAGACAAGAACTGCCCCACCAT
CATTCATTTTGTCTTGGCCAACATCAACTTCCGGAATTTTAAAGCCCCTGGAGTTCCTCGAGATTCAGAC
AAGGACATAGAGTTTGGTGACTTTGACATATTTGACGAGCCAGCCTCCCCTTACTCCACTTTCAACTTCA
AATACAACAACCAGGCCTTCAAGAGACTTCATGACCTCATGGAGTTCAATACGCTTAACAACATCGAGGT
TATCAAAGAAGCCATTAAAGACAGCATTCTGCTGAGACGAGAGAACCCAGCGCGATGTTCGGTTTCCCTT
TCGCTCAGTGAAATCGAAAACAAGAAGTTCCTGAAACGAGACAACAGCATTGCAAAACGACCCACCGGAG
CTGGAGGAATTCGTCCTGGATCTATGGTGTCTAAGGGCGAAGAGCTGATTAAGGAGAACATGCACATGAA
GCTGTACATGGAGGGCACCGTGAACAACCACCACTTCAAGTGCACATCCGAGGGCGAAGGCAAGCCCTAC
GAGGGCACCCAGACCATGAGAATCAAGGCCGTCGAGGGCGGCCCTCTCCCCTTCGCCTTCGACATCCTGG
CTACCAGCTTCATGTACGGCAGCAAAACCTTCATCAACCACACCCAGGGCATCCCCGACTTCTTTAAGCA
GTCCTTCCCTGAGGGCTTCACATGGGAGAGAGTCACCACATACGAAGACGGGGGCGTGCTGACCGCTACC
CAGGACACCAGCCTCCAGGACGGCTGCCTCATCTACAACGTCAAGATCAGAGGGGTGAACTTCCCATCCA
ACGGCCCTGTGATGCAGAAGAAAACACTCGGCTGGGAGGCCTCCACCGAGACCCTGTACCCCGCTGACGG
CGGCCTGGAAGGCAGAGCCGACATGGCCCTGAAGCTCGTGGGCGGGGGCCACCTGATCTGCAACTTGAAG
ACCACATACAGATCCAAGAAACCCGCTAAGAACCTCAAGATGCCCGGCGTCTACTATGTGGACAGAAGAC
TGGAAAGAATCAAGGAGGCCGACAAAGAGACCTACGTCGAGCAGCACGAGGTGGCTGTGGCCAGATACTG
CGACCTCCCTAGCAAACTGGGGCACAGACTGTCTCGAGACCCAGCTTTCTTGTACAAAGTGGGGGGATCC
GGAGCCACGAACTTCTCTCTGTTAAAGCAAGCAGGAGACGTGGAAGAAAACCCCGGCCCTAAGTTATCAT
TAGTTGCAGCTATGTTACTATTGTTAAGCGCGGCGAGAGCAGGTCCGGTGAGCAAGGGCGAGGAGCTGTT
CACCGGGGTGGTGCCCATCCTGGTCGAGCTGGACGGCGACGTAAACGGCCACAAGTTCAGCGTGTCCGGC
GAGGGCGAGGGCGATGCCACCTACGGCAAGCTGACCCTGAAGTTCATCTGCACCACCGGCAAGCTGCCCG
TGCCCTGGCCCACCCTCGTGACCACCCTGACCTACGGCGTGCAGTGCTTCAGCCGCTACCCCGACCACAT
GAAGCAGCACGACTTCTTCAAGTCCGCCATGCCCGAAGGCTACGTCCAGGAGCGCACCATCTTCTTCAAG
GACGACGGCAACTACAAGACCCGCGCCGAGGTGAAGTTCGAGGGCGACACCCTGGTGAACCGCATCGAGC
TGAAGGGCATCGACTTCAAGGAGGACGGCAACATCCTGGGGCACAAGCTGGAGTACAACTACAACAGCCA
CAACGTCTATATCATGGCCGACAAGCAGAAGAACGGCATCAAGGTGAACTTCAAGATCCGCCACAACATC
GAGGACGGCAGCGTGCAGCTCGCCGACCACTACCAGCAGAACACCCCCATCGGCGACGGCCCCGTGCTGC
TGCCCGACAACCACTACCTGAGCACCCAGTCCGCCCTGAGCAAAGACCCCAACGAGAAGCGCGATCACAT
GGTCCTGCTGGAGTTCGTGACCGCCGCCGGGATCACTCTCGGCATGGACGAGCTGTACAAGTCCGGACTC
AGATCTCGAGCTCAAGCTTCCAAGGACGAGCTATGATAATAGGGTACCGCGGGCCCGGGATCCACCGGAT
CTAGAACTATAGTGAGTCGTATTACGTAGATCCAGACATGATAAGATACATTGATGAGTTTGGACAAACC
ACAACTAGAATGCAGTGAAAAAAATGCTTTATTTGTGAAATTTGTGATGCTATTGCTTTATTTGTAACCA
TTATAAGCTGCAATAAACAAGTTAACAACAACAATTGCATTCATTTTATGTTTCAGGTTCAGGGGGAGGT
GTGGGAGGTTTTTTCCAACTTTATTATACATAGTTGATAATTCACTGGCCGTCGTTTTACGGTACCATCG
ATGATGATCCAGACATGATAAGATACATTGATGAGTTTGGACAAACCACAACTAGAATGCAGTGAAAAAA
ATGCTTTATTTGTGAAATTTGTGATGCTATTGCTTTATTTGTAACCATTATAAGCTGCAATAAACAAGTT
AACAACAACAATTGCATTCATTTTATGTTTCAGGTTCAGGGGGAGGTGTGGGAGGTTTTTTAAAGCAAGT
AAAACCTCTACAAATGTGGTATGGCTGATTATGATCCTCTAGATCAGATCTCCTCGAGCAATTGGTGCTA
TCATCATGACAAAGAGAGAAGAAATCAGTTATTAGAAATGAGTTATTAAAACTATTATGATTAGAAATAT
GTTTCTTTCTCTTAAACAGGATTTAAGGGGAAAATATACAGGGAGCGAAAAATTTTGACTTCATCTGTAT
ATACATATAATAAATAATACATCAATAAATTCCATCTAAATACGCTACCATATATATATATATATGTATA
TACACACACACACACACACCATCTAATATATGTCATGCTACATTATTAACTTCAGTATGAAATCTACTCT
GCTCTGGAGTGTATCAGCGAGCGACTCCTCTGCTCGGATTATCATCACGTGACCTCTGACCTGAACACAG
ACCTCTCTTAGCCATAGGTATACAGCCTATAGCATAGAGCTCGGGCTGAGAGGGAAAGTGCCGCCGTCAG
GGCTTTCCATTGACAGTAAAATGCTTACGGCCTTCTGGGCGATGCGATGACCCTGCGCTTCGGCACGGCT
GAACTCTGATGACGGCGTGTTTCTATTGTCCGCCGCGCGCCGCTGTGCTGCCCTTGCCAGCGTATAAAAG
CTGCGGCAGTGGTGAGGAAGGCCAGAGCGAGCCAGCCTTCCCAGCACAGCTGTAGTTTAAACGCGTTGCC
ATAACTTCGTATAGGATACTTTATACGAAGTTATCTGCATGCTAGGTTGCCGGGAACGGTGCATTGGAAC
GCGCATTCCCCGTGTTAATTAACAGGTAAGTGTCTTCCTCCTGTTTCCTTCCCCTGCTATTCTGCTCAAC
CTTCCTATCAGAAACTGCAGTATCTGTATTTTTGCTAGGGGATCCCGCCACCATGGTGAGCGAGCTGATT
AAGGAGAACATGCACATGAAGCTGTACATGGAGGGCACCGTGAACAACCACCACTTCAAGTGCACATCCG
AGGGCGAAGGCAAGCCCTACGAGGGCACCCAGACCATGAGAATCAAGGCGGTCGAGGGCGGCCCTCTCCC
CTTCGCCTTCGACATCCTGGCTACCAGCTTCATGTACGGCAGCAAAACCTTCATCAACCACACCCAGGGC
ATCCCCGACTTCTTTAAGCAGTCCTTCCCCGAGGGCTTCACATGGGAGAGAGTCACCACATACGAAGACG
GGGGCGTGCTGACCGCTACCCAGGACACCAGCCTCCAGGACGGCTGCCTCATCTACAACGTCAAGATCAG
AGGGGTGAACTTCCCATCCAACGGCCCTGTGATGCAGAAGAAAACACTCGGCTGGGAGGCCTCCACCGAG
ACCCTGTACCCCGCTGACGGCGGCCTGGAAGGCAGAGCCGACATGGCCCTGAAGCTCGTGGGCGGGGGCC
ACCTGATCTGCAACTTGAAGACCACATACAGATCCAAGAAACCCGCTAAGAACCTCAAGATGCCCGGCGT
CTACTATGTGGACAGAAGACTGGAAAGAATCAAGGAGGCCGACAAAGAGACCTACGTCGAGCAGCACGAG
GTGGCTGTGGCCAGATACTGCGACCTCCCTAGCAAACTGGGGCACAGATGAAGATCTGCGAAGATACGGC
CACGGGTGCTCTTGATCCTGTGGCTGATTTTGGACTGTGCTGCTCGCAGCTGCTGATGAATCACATACTT
CCTCCATTTTCTTCCACTGATTGACTGTTATAATTTCCCTAATTTCCAGGTCAAGGTGCTGTGCATTGTG
GTAATAGATGTGACATGACGTCACTTCCAAAGGACCAATGAACATGTCTGACCAATTTCATATAATGTGA
AAACGATTTTCATAGGCAGAATAAATAACATTTAAATTAAACTGGGCATCAGCGCAATTCAATTGGTTTG
GTAATAGCAAGGGAAAATAGAATGAAGTGATCTCCAAAAAATAAGTACTTTTTGACTGTAAATAAAATTG
TAAGGAGTAAAAAGTACTTTTTTTTCTAAAAAAATGTAATTAAGTAAAAGTAAAAGTATTGATTTTTAAT
TGTACTCAAGTAAAGTAAAAATCCCCAAAAATAATACTTAAGTACAGTAATCAAGTAAAATTACTCAAGT
ACTTTACACCTCTGGTTCTTGACCCCCTACCTTCAGCAAGCCCAGCAGATCCACTAGTTCTAGAGCGGCC
GCCACCGCGGTGGAGCTCCAGCTTTTGTTCCCTTTAGTGAGGGTTAATTGCGCGCTTGGCGTAATCATGG
TCATAGCTGTTTCCTGTGTGAAATTGTTATCCGCTCACAATTCCACACAACATACGAGCCGGAAGCATAA
AGTGTAAAGCCTGGGGTGCCTAATGAGTGAGCTAACTCACATTAATTGCGTTGCGCTCACTGCCCGCTTT
CCAGTCGGGAAACCTGTCGTGCCAGCTGCATTAATGAATCGGCCAACGCGCGGGGAGAGGCGGTTTGCGT
ATTGGGCGCTCTTCCGCTTCCTCGCTCACTGACTCGCTGCGCTCGGTCGTTCGGCTGCGGCGAGCGGTAT
CAGCTCACTCAAAGGCGGTAATACGGTTATCCACAGAATCAGGGGATAACGCAGGAAAGAACATGTGAGC
AAAAGGCCAGCAAAAGGCCAGGAACCGTAAAAAGGCCGCGTTGCTGGCGTTTTTCCATAGGCTCCGCCCC
CCTGACGAGCATCACAAAAATCGACGCTCAAGTCAGAGGTGGCGAAACCCGACAGGACTATAAAGATACC
AGGCGTTTCCCCCTGGAAGCTCCCTCGTGCGCTCTCCTGTTCCGACCCTGCCGCTTACCGGATACCTGTC
CGCCTTTCTCCCTTCGGGAAGCGTGGCGCTTTCTCATAGCTCACGCTGTAGGTATCTCAGTTCGGTGTAG
GTCGTTCGCTCCAAGCTGGGCTGTGTGCACGAACCCCCCGTTCAGCCCGACCGCTGCGCCTTATCCGGTA
ACTATCGTCTTGAGTCCAACCCGGTAAGACACGACTTATCGCCACTGGCAGCAGCCACTGGTAACAGGAT
TAGCAGAGCGAGGTATGTAGGCGGTGCTACAGAGTTCTTGAAGTGGTGGCCTAACTACGGCTACACTAGA
AGAACAGTATTTGGTATCTGCGCTCTGCTGAAGCCAGTTACCTTCGGAAAAAGAGTTGGTAGCTCTTGAT
CCGGCAAACAAACCACCGCTGGTAGCGGTGGTTTTTTTGTTTGCAAGCAGCAGATTACGCGCAGAAAAAA
AGGATCTCAAGAAGATCCTTTGATCTTTTCTACGGGGTCTGACGCTCAGTGGAACGAAAACTCACGTTAA
GGCATTTTGGTCATGAGATTATCAAAAAGGATCTTCACCTAGATCCTTTTAAATTAAAAATGAAGTTTTA
AATCAATCTAAAGTATATATGAGTAAACTTGGTCTGACAGTTACCAATGCTTAATCAGTGAGGCACCTAT
CTCAGCGATCTGTCTATTTCGTTCATCCATAGTTGCCTGACTCCCCGTCGTGTAGATAACTACGATACGG
GAGGGCTTACCATCTGGCCCCAGTGCTGCAATGATACCGCGAGACCCACGCTCACCGGCTCCAGATTTAT
CAGCAATAAACCAGCCAGCCGGAAGGGCCGAGCGCAGAAGTGGTCCTGCAACTTTATCCGCCTCCATCCA
GTCTATTAATTGTTGCCGGGAAGCTAGAGTAAGTAGTTCGCCAGTTAATAGTTTGCGCAACGTTGTTGCC
ATTGCTACAGGCATCGTGGTGTCACGCTCGTCGTTTGGTATGGCTTCATTCAGCTCCGGTTCCCAACGAT
CAAGGCGAGTTACATGATCCCCCATGTTGTGCAAAAAAGCGGTTAGCTCCTTCGGTCCTCCGATCGTTGT
CAGAAGTAAGTTGGCCGCAGTGTTATCACTCATGGTTATGGCAGCACTGCATAATTCTCTTACTGTCATG
CCATCCGTAAGATGCTTTTCTGTGACTGGTGAGTACTCAACCAAGTCATTCTGAGAATAGTGTATGCGGC
GACCGAGTTGCTCTTGCCCGGCGTCAATACGGGATAATACCGCGCCACATAGCAGAACTTTAAAAGTGCT
CATCATTGGAAAACGTTCTTCGGGGCGAAAACTCTCAAGGATCTTACCGCTGTTGAGATCCAGTTCGATG
TAACCCACTCGTGCACCCAACTGATCTTCAGCATCTTTTACTTTCACCAGCGTTTCTGGGTGAGCAAAAA
CAGGAAGGCAAAATGCCGCAAAAAAGGGAATAAGGGCGACACGGAAATGTTGAATACTCATACTCTTCCT
TTTTCAATATTATTGAAGCATTTATCAGGGTTATTGTCTCATGAGCGGATACATATTTGAATGTATTTAG
AAAAATAAACAAATAGGGGTTCCGCGCACATTTCCCCGAAAAGTGCCACCTAAATTGTAAGCGTTAATAT
TTTGTTAAAATTCGCGTTAAATTTTTGTTAAATCAGCTCATTTTTTAACCAATAGGCCGAAATCGGCAAA
ATCCCTTATAAATCAAAAGAATAGACCGAGATAGGGT
[37 nt withheld, positions 10538-10574]
AAAGAACGTGGACTCCAACGTCAAAGG
[49 nt withheld, positions 10602-10650]
T
[86 nt withheld, positions 10652-10737]
GCTGGCTAAGAACTCATCAGCCTCCCCGGTCCATCTACCCACGTACCAATGCACCAATTGGCCACAATGA
CGGCTACTACATGGTGCCATTCCTTCCTCTTTATAGGAATGGAGACTACCTCCTGTCCAACAATGCTCTT
GGATACGAGTACGCCTACCTGTTGGACCCAGGTCATTGCACAACACCAGAAATGCCCTCTGATCTGCAAA
AGACGTGAATATCTGTTCAGACACCCATATCCACTCTGTTCCACACAGGTCAGAGGTTTGTCCAGGAGTT
CTTGACAGAGGTGTAAAAAGTACTCAAAAATTTTACTCAAGTGAAAGTACAAGTACTTAGGGAAAATTTT
ACTCAATTAAAAGTAAAAGTATCTGGCTAGAATCTTACTTGAGTAAAAGTAAAAAAGTACTCCATTAAAA
TTGTACTTGAGTATTAAGGAAGTAAAAGTAAAAGCAAGAAAGAAAACTAGAGATTCTTGTTTAAGCTTTT
AATCTCAAAAAACATTAAATGAAATGCATACAAGGTTTTATCCTGCTTTAGAACTGTTTGTATTTAATTA
TCAAACTATAAGACAGACAATCTAATGCCAGTACACGCTACTCAAAGTTGTAAAACCTCAGATTTAACTT
CAGTAGAAGCTGATTCTCAAAATTGTTAGTGTCAAGCCTAGCTCTTTTGGGGCTGAAAAGCAATCCTGCA
GTGCTGAAAAGCCTCTCACAGGCAGCCGATGCGGGAAGAGGTGTATTAGTCTTGATAGAGAGGCTGCAAA
TAGCAGGAAACGTGAGCAGAGACTCCCTGGTGTCTGAAACACAGGCCAGATGGGCCCTCGAG
